Addgene plasmid #157796: pMTTH+H1.4
Purpose: Expression of human linker histone H1.4
Depositing lab: Michael Rosen. Depositing organization: University of Texas Southwestern Medical Center. Publication: Organization of Chromatin by Intrinsic and Regulated Phase Separation. Gibson BA, Doolittle LK, Schneider MWG, Jensen LE, Gamarra N, Henry L, Gerlich DW, Redding S, Rosen MK. Cell. 2019 Oct 3;179(2):470-484.e21. doi: 10.1016/j.cell.2019.08.037. Epub 2019 Sep 19. PubMed 31543265.
Backbone
  Vector backbone: modified pMal (MTTH)
  Vector type: Bacterial Expression
Growth in bacteria
  Bacterial resistance: Ampicillin, 100 μg/mL
  Growth temperature: 37°C
  Growth strain: DH5alpha
  Copy number: Low Copy
Gene/Insert
  Gene/Insert name: H1.4
  Species: H. sapiens (human)
  Insert size (bp): 693
  Entrez Gene: H1-4 (a.k.a. H1.4, H1E, H1F4, H1s-4, HIST1H1E, RMNS, dJ221C16.5)
  Promoter: pTAC
  Tag / fusion protein: MBP (N terminal on insert); His6 (C terminal on backbone)
  Cloning method: Restriction Enzyme; 5′ cloning site NdeI (not destroyed); 3′ cloning site BamHI (not destroyed)
  Sequencing primers: 5′ GGTCGTCAGACTGTCGATGAAGCC; 3′ TGTCCTACTCAGGAGAGCGTTCAC
Terms and licenses: Academic/Nonprofit Terms; Industry Terms: Not Available to Industry
How to cite: pMTTH+H1.4 was a gift from Michael Rosen (Addgene plasmid # 157796 ; http://n2t.net/addgene:157796 ; RRID:Addgene_157796)
