[The description below was written by a language model from this plasmid's Addgene catalogue record and pLannotate feature annotations shown in this document.]
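Description:
pMTTH+H1.4 is a 7.4 kb bacterial expression plasmid built on a modified pMal backbone (called MTTH) for producing human linker histone H1.4 (H1-4/HIST1H1E) in E. coli. It carries a ColE1/pMB1-type origin together with the rop gene and a bom region. This fits the catalogue's low-copy designation, since Rop holds plasmid copy number down. Selection is by ampicillin through the β-lactamase gene, and an M13 phage origin is also present, as in the parent pMal vectors.

Expression is driven by the tac promoter with a downstream lac operator. The plasmid supplies its own lac repressor from a lacIq-driven lacI gene, so transcription is kept off until it is induced with IPTG. The open reading frame begins with a signal-sequence-free maltose binding protein, which stays in the cytosol. This is followed by a TEV protease site, the H1.4 coding sequence cloned between NdeI and BamHI, a second TEV site, and a C-terminal His6 tag supplied by the backbone. The annotation tool flags this last region as a fragment of a composite TEV/His tag. The order MBP–TEV–insert–TEV–His plausibly explains the "MTTH" name, though the record does not say so. The arrangement allows tandem affinity purification on amylose and nickel resins, after which TEV cleavage can remove both tags. A residual lacZα fragment and the rrnB T1 and T2 terminators lie downstream of the cassette.

The annotated H1-4 match covers only part of the stated 693 bp insert. The associated publication concerns chromatin phase separation, which suggests the recombinant H1.4 was intended for in vitro chromatin studies.
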