Features (pLannotate 1.2.2; 23 found; start..end, strand, type, name):
     99..127     +  promoter       tac promoter: strong E. coli promoter; hybrid between the trp and lac UV5 promoters
    135..151     +  protein_bind   lac operator: The lac repressor binds to the lac operator to inhibit transcription in E. coli. This inhibition can be relieved by adding lactose or isopropyl-β-D-thiogalactopyranoside (IPTG). lac repressor encoded by lacI
    221..1321    +  CDS            MBP: maltose binding protein from E. coli; malE (mutated); This version of the gene does not encode a signal sequence, so MBP will remain in the cytosol.
   1394..1414    +  CDS            TEV site: tobacco etch virus (TEV) protease recognition and cleavage site
   1475..2035    +  CDS            H1-4 (fragment): H14_HUMAN - Also known as H1F4 From Homo sapiens (Human).
   2108..2128    +  CDS            TEV site: tobacco etch virus (TEV) protease recognition and cleavage site
   2129..2145    +  CDS            capTEV™ (fragment): composite tag for in vivo biotinylation, TEV protease cleavage, and 6xHis tagging
   2158..2312    +  CDS            lacZα (fragment): LacZα fragment of β-galactosidase; lacZ fragment
   2405..2520    +  ncRNA          5S rRNA: Accession: RF00001 - 5S ribosomal RNA
   2524..2610    +  terminator     rrnB T1 terminator: Escherichia coli rrnB; transcription terminator T1 from the E. coli rrnB gene
   2702..2729    +  terminator     rrnB T2 terminator: transcription terminator T2 from the E. coli rrnB gene
   2748..2839    +  promoter       AmpR promoter: bla
   2840..3700    +  CDS            AmpR: β-lactamase; bla; confers resistance to ampicillin, carbenicillin, and related antibiotics
   3742..4255    -  rep_origin     M13 ori (sequence partly withheld): M13 bacteriophage origin of replication; arrow indicates direction of (+) strand synthesis
   4366..4954    +  rep_origin     ori: high-copy-number ColE1/pMB1/pBR322/pUC origin of replication
   5140..5209    -  misc_feature   bom (fragment): basis of mobility region from pBR322
   5207..5305    -  misc_feature   bom (fragment): basis of mobility region from pBR322
   5407..5598    -  CDS            rop: Rop protein, which maintains plasmids at low copy number; rop
   5615..5995    +  CDS            YPB1_ECOLX: Protein predicted: Swiss-Prot protein existence level 4. From Escherichia coli.
   6094..6171    +  promoter       lacIq promoter: lacI (mutant); In the lacIq allele, a single base change in the promoter boosts expression of the lacI gene about 10-fold.
   6172..7254    +  CDS            lacI: lac repressor; lacI; The lac repressor binds to the lac operator to inhibit transcription in E. coli. This inhibition can be relieved by adding lactose or isopropyl-β-D-thiogalactopyranoside (IPTG).
   7267..7288    +  protein_bind   CAP binding site: CAP binding activates transcription in the presence of cAMP. E. coli catabolite activator protein
   7307..7324    +  promoter       tet promoter (fragment): E. coli promoter for tetracycline efflux protein gene
>Addgene plasmid #157796 | pMTTH+H1.4 | addgene full sequence | sequence record 307839 | Addgene NGS Result
ACTGCATAATTCGTGTCGCTCAAGGCGCACTCCCGTTCTGGATAATGTTTTTTGCGCCGACATCATAACG
GTTCTGGCAAATATTCTGAAATGAGCTGTTGACAATTAATCATCGGCTCGTATAATGTGTGGAATTGTGA
GCGGATAACAATTTCACACAGGAAACAGCCAGTCCGTTTAGGTGTTTTCACGAGCACTTCACCAACAAGG
ACCATAGATTATGAAAACTGAAGAAGGTAAACTGGTAATCTGGATTAACGGCGATAAAGGCTATAACGGT
CTCGCTGAAGTCGGTAAGAAATTCGAGAAAGATACCGGAATTAAAGTCACCGTTGAGCATCCGGATAAAC
TGGAAGAGAAATTCCCACAGGTTGCGGCAACTGGCGATGGCCCTGACATTATCTTCTGGGCACACGACCG
CTTTGGTGGCTACGCTCAATCTGGCCTGTTGGCTGAAATCACCCCGGACAAAGCGTTCCAGGACAAGCTG
TATCCGTTTACCTGGGATGCCGTACGTTACAACGGCAAGCTGATTGCTTACCCGATCGCTGTTGAAGCGT
TATCGCTGATTTATAACAAAGATCTGCTGCCGAACCCGCCAAAAACCTGGGAAGAGATCCCGGCGCTGGA
TAAAGAACTGAAAGCGAAAGGTAAGAGCGCGCTGATGTTCAACCTGCAAGAACCGTACTTCACCTGGCCG
CTGATTGCTGCTGACGGGGGTTATGCGTTCAAGTATGAAAACGGCAAGTACGACATTAAAGACGTGGGCG
TGGATAACGCTGGCGCGAAAGCGGGTCTGACCTTCCTGGTTGACCTGATTAAAAACAAACACATGAATGC
AGACACCGATTACTCCATCGCAGAAGCTGCCTTTAATAAAGGCGAAACAGCGATGACCATCAACGGCCCG
TGGGCATGGTCCAACATCGACACCAGCAAAGTGAATTATGGTGTAACGGTACTGCCGACCTTCAAGGGTC
AACCATCCAAACCGTTCGTTGGCGTGCTGAGCGCAGGTATTAACGCCGCCAGTCCGAACAAAGAGCTGGC
AAAAGAGTTCCTCGAAAACTATCTGCTGACTGATGAAGGTCTGGAAGCGGTTAATAAAGACAAACCGCTG
GGTGCCGTAGCGCTGAAGTCTTACGAGGAAGAGTTGGCGAAAGATCCACGTATTGCCGCCACCATGGAAA
ACGCCCAGAAAGGTGAAATCATGCCGAACATCCCGCAGATGTCCGCTTTCTGGTATGCCGTGCGTACTGC
GGTGATCAACGCCGCCAGCGGTCGTCAGACTGTCGATGAAGCCCTGAAAGACGCGCAGACTAATTCGAGC
TCGAACAACAACAACAATAACAATAACAACAACCTCGGGATCGAGGGAAGGATTTCAGAATTTGAAAACC
TGTATTTTCAGGGCCATATGGGAGGCAGTGGTGGATCATCAGAAACTGCACCTGCAGCGCCTGCTGCTCC
GGCACCTGCCGAGAAAACTCCCGTGAAGAAGAAGGCTAGAAAGTCTGCAGGTGCGGCCAAGCGCAAAGCG
TCTGGGCCCCCGGTGTCCGAGCTCATTACTAAAGCTGTTGCCGCCTCCAAGGAGCGCAGCGGCGTATCTT
TGGCCGCTCTCAAGAAAGCGCTGGCAGCCGCTGGCTATGACGTGGAGAAGAACAACAGCCGCATCAAGCT
GGGTCTCAAGAGCCTGGTGAGCAAGGGCACCCTGGTGCAGACCAAGGGCACCGGCGCGTCGGGTTCCTTC
AAACTCAACAAGAAGGCGGCCTCTGGGGAAGCCAAGCCTAAGGCTAAAAAGGCAGGTGCAGCTAAAGCTA
AGAAGCCAGCAGGAGCTGCGAAGAAGCCGAAGAAGGCTACTGGAGCGGCTACCCCTAAGAAGTCGGCTAA
GAAGACCCCAAAGAAGGCGAAGAAGCCGGCTGCAGCTGCTGGAGCCAAAAAAGCGAAAAGCCCGAAAAAG
GCGAAAGCAGCCAAGCCAAAAAAGGCGCCCAAGAGCCCAGCGAAGGCCAAAGCAGTTAAACCCAAGGCGG
CTAAACCAAAGACCGCCAAGCCCAAGGCAGCAAAGCCTAAGAAGGCGGCAGCCAAGAAAAAGGGCTCGAG
CGGATCCGAAAACCTGTATTTTCAGGGCCATCATCATCATCATCACTGAAAGCTTGGCACTGGCCGTCGT
TTTACAACGTCGTGACTGGGAAAACCCTGGCGTTACCCAACTTAATCGCCTTGCAGCACATCCCCCTTTC
GCCAGCTGGCGTAATAGCGAAGAGGCCCGCACCGATCGCCCTTCCCAACAGTTGCGCAGCCTGAATGGCG
AATGGCAGCTTGGCTGTTTTGGCGGATGAGATAAGATTTTCAGCCTGATACAGATTAAATCAGAACGCAG
AAGCGGTCTGATAAAACAGAATTTGCCTGGCGGCAGTAGCGCGGTGGTCCCACCTGACCCCATGCCGAAC
TCAGAAGTGAAACGCCGTAGCGCCGATGGTAGTGTGGGGTCTCCCCATGCGAGAGTAGGGAACTGCCAGG
CATCAAATAAAACGAAAGGCTCAGTCGAAAGACTGGGCCTTTCGTTTTATCTGTTGTTTGTCGGTGAACG
CTCTCCTGAGTAGGACAAATCCGCCGGGAGCGGATTTGAACGTTGCGAAGCAACGGCCCGGAGGGTGGCG
GGCAGGACGCCCGCCATAAACTGCCAGGCATCAAATTAAGCAGAAGGCCATCCTGACGGATGGCCTTTTT
GCGTTTCTACAAACTCTTTTGTTTATTTTTCTAAATACATTCAAATATGTATCCGCTCATGAGACAATAA
CCCTGATAAATGCTTCAATAATATTGAAAAAGGAAGAGTATGAGTATTCAACATTTCCGTGTCGCCCTTA
TTCCCTTTTTTGCGGCATTTTGCCTTCCTGTTTTTGCTCACCCAGAAACGCTGGTGAAAGTAAAAGATGC
TGAAGATCAGTTGGGTGCACGAGTGGGTTACATCGAACTGGATCTCAACAGCGGTAAGATCCTTGAGAGT
TTTCGCCCCGAAGAACGTTTCCCAATGATGAGCACTTTTAAAGTTCTGCTATGTGGCGCGGTATTATCCC
GTGTTGACGCCGGGCAAGAGCAACTCGGTCGCCGCATACACTATTCTCAGAATGACTTGGTTGAGTACTC
ACCAGTCACAGAAAAGCATCTTACGGATGGCATGACAGTAAGAGAATTATGCAGTGCTGCCATAACCATG
AGTGATAACACTGCGGCCAACTTACTTCTGACAACGATCGGAGGACCGAAGGAGCTAACCGCTTTTTTGC
ACAACATGGGGGATCATGTAACTCGCCTTGATCGTTGGGAACCGGAGCTGAATGAAGCCATACCAAACGA
CGAGCGTGACACCACGATGCCTGTAGCAATGGCAACAACGTTGCGCAAACTATTAACTGGCGAACTACTT
ACTCTAGCTTCCCGGCAACAATTAATAGACTGGATGGAGGCGGATAAAGTTGCAGGACCACTTCTGCGCT
CGGCCCTTCCGGCTGGCTGGTTTATTGCTGATAAATCTGGAGCCGGTGAGCGTGGGTCTCGCGGTATCAT
TGCAGCACTGGGGCCAGATGGTAAGCCCTCCCGTATCGTAGTTATCTACACGACGGGGAGTCAGGCAACT
ATGGATGAACGAAATAGACAGATCGCTGAGATAGGTGCCTCACTGATTAAGCATTGGTAACTGTCAGACC
AAGTTTACTCATATATACTTTAGATTGATT
[38 nt withheld, positions 3741-3778]
A
[37 nt withheld, positions 3780-3816]
ATTTTGTTAAAATTCGCGTTAAATTTTTGTTAAATCAGCTCATTTTTTAACCAATAGGCCGAAATCGGCA
AAATCCCTTATAAATCAAAAGAATAGCCCGAGATAGGGT
[37 nt withheld, positions 3926-3962]
AAAGAACGTGGACTCCAACGTCAAAGG
[141 nt withheld, positions 3990-4130]
G
[125 nt withheld, positions 4132-4256]
AAAGGATCTAGGTGAAGATCCTTTTTGATAATCTCATGACCAAAATCCCTTAACGTGAGTTTTCGTTCCA
CTGAGCGTCAGACCCCGTAGAAAAGATCAAAGGATCTTCTTGAGATCCTTTTTTTCTGCGCGTAATCTGC
TGCTTGCAAACAAAAAAACCACCGCTACCAGCGGTGGTTTGTTTGCCGGATCAAGAGCTACCAACTCTTT
TTCCGAAGGTAACTGGCTTCAGCAGAGCGCAGATACCAAATACTGTCCTTCTAGTGTAGCCGTAGTTAGG
CCACCACTTCAAGAACTCTGTAGCACCGCCTACATACCTCGCTCTGCTAATCCTGTTACCAGTGGCTGCT
GCCAGTGGCGATAAGTCGTGTCTTACCGGGTTGGACTCAAGACGATAGTTACCGGATAAGGCGCAGCGGT
CGGGCTGAACGGGGGGTTCGTGCACACAGCCCAGCTTGGAGCGAACGACCTACACCGAACTGAGATACCT
ACAGCGTGAGCTATGAGAAAGCGCCACGCTTCCCGAAGGGAGAAAGGCGGACAGGTATCCGGTAAGCGGC
AGGGTCGGAACAGGAGAGCGCACGAGGGAGCTTCCAGGGGGAAACGCCTGGTATCTTTATAGTCCTGTCG
GGTTTCGCCACCTCTGACTTGAGCGTCGATTTTTGTGATGCTCGTCAGGGGGGCGGAGCCTATGGAAAAA
CGCCAGCAACGCGGCCTTTTTACGGTTCCTGGCCTTTTGCTGGCCTTTTGCTCACATGTTCTTTCCTGCG
TTATCCCCTGATTCTGTGGATAACCGTATTACCGCCTTTGAGTGAGCTGATACCGCTCGCCGCAGCCGAA
CGACCGAGCGCAGCGAGTCAGTGAGCGAGGAAGCGGAAGAGCGCCTGATGCGGTATTTTCTCCTTACGCA
TCTGTGCGGTATTTCACACCGCATGTGGTGCACTCTCAGTACACCGCATGTGGTGCACTCTCAGTACAAT
CTGCTCTGATGCCGCATAGTTAAGCCAGTATACACTCCGCTATCGCTACGTGACTGGGTCATGGCTGCGC
CCCGACACCCGCCAACACCCGCTGACGCGCCCTGACGGGCTTGTCTGCTCCCGGCATCCGCTTACAGACA
AGCTGTGACCGTCTCCGGGAGCTGCATGTGTCAGAGGTTTTCACCGTCATCACCGAAACGCGCGAGGCAG
CTGCGGTAAAGCTCATCAGCGTGGTCGTGCAGCGATTCACAGATGTCTGCCTGTTCATCCGCGTCCAGCT
CGTTGAGTTTCTCCAGAAGCGTTAATGTCTGGCTTCTGATAAAGCGGGCCATGTTAAGGGCGGTTTTTTC
CTGTTTGGTCACTGATGCCTCCGTGTAAGGGGGATTTCTGTTCATGGGGGTAATGATACCGATGAAACGA
GAGAGGATGCTCACGATACGGGTTACTGATGATGAACATGCCCGGTTACTGGAACGTTGTGAGGGTAAAC
AACTGGCGGTATGGATGCGGCGGGACCAGAGAAAAATCACTCAGGGTCAATGCCAGCGCTTCGTTAATAC
AGATGTAGGTGTTCCACAGGGTAGCCAGCAGCATCCTGCGATGCAGATCCGGAACATAATGGTGCAGGGC
GCTGACTTCCGCGTTTCCAGACTTTACGAAACACGGAAACCGAAGACCATTCATGTTGTTGCTCAGGTCG
CAGACGTTTTGCAGCAGCAGTCGCTTCACGTTCGCTCGCGTATCGGTGATTCATTCTGCTAACCAGTAAG
GCAACCCCGCCAGCCTAGCCGGGTCCTCAACGACAGGAGCACGATCATGCGCACCCGTGGCCAGGACCCA
ACGCTGCCCGAAATTCCGACACCATCGAATGGTGCAAAACCTTTCGCGGTATGGCATGATAGCGCCCGGA
AGAGAGTCAATTCAGGGTGGTGAATGTGAAACCAGTAACGTTATACGATGTCGCAGAGTATGCCGGTGTC
TCTTATCAGACCGTTTCCCGCGTGGTGAACCAGGCCAGCCACGTTTCTGCGAAAACGCGGGAAAAAGTGG
AAGCGGCGATGGCGGAGCTGAATTACATTCCCAACCGCGTGGCACAACAACTGGCGGGCAAACAGTCGTT
GCTGATTGGCGTTGCCACCTCCAGTCTGGCCCTGCACGCGCCGTCGCAAATTGTCGCGGCGATTAAATCT
CGCGCCGATCAACTGGGTGCCAGCGTGGTGGTGTCGATGGTAGAACGAAGCGGCGTCGAAGCCTGTAAAG
CGGCGGTGCACAATCTTCTCGCGCAACGCGTCAGTGGGCTGATCATTAACTATCCGCTGGATGACCAGGA
TGCCATTGCTGTGGAAGCTGCCTGCACTAATGTTCCGGCGTTATTTCTTGATGTCTCTGACCAGACACCC
ATCAACAGTATTATTTTCTCCCATGAAGACGGTACGCGACTGGGCGTGGAGCATCTGGTCGCATTGGGTC
ACCAGCAAATCGCGCTGTTAGCGGGCCCATTAAGTTCTGTCTCGGCGCGTCTGCGTCTGGCTGGCTGGCA
TAAATATCTCACTCGCAATCAAATTCAGCCGATAGCGGAACGGGAAGGCGACTGGAGTGCCATGTCCGGT
TTTCAACAAACCATGCAAATGCTGAATGAGGGCATCGTTCCCACTGCGATGCTGGTTGCCAACGATCAGA
TGGCGCTGGGCGCAATGCGCGCCATTACCGAGTCCGGGCTGCGCGTTGGTGCGGATATCTCGGTAGTGGG
ATACGACGATACCGAAGACAGCTCATGTTATATCCCGCCGTTAACCACCATCAAACAGGATTTTCGCCTG
CTGGGGCAAACCAGCGTGGACCGCTTGCTGCAACTCTCTCAGGGCCAGGCGGTGAAGGGCAATCAGCTGT
TGCCCGTCTCACTGGTGAAAAGAAAAACCACCCTGGCGCCCAATACGCAAACCGCCTCTCCCCGCGCGTT
GGCCGATTCATTAATGCAGCTGGCACGACAGGTTTCCCGACTGGAAAGCGGGCAGTGAGCGCAACGCAAT
TAATGTAAGTTAGCTCACTCATTAGGCACAATTCTCATGTTTGACAGCTTATCATCGACTGCACGGTGCA
CCAATGCTTCTGGCGTCAGGCAGCCATCGGAAGCTGTGGTATGGCTGTGCAGGTCGTAAATC
