>Addgene plasmid #157796 | pMTTH+H1.4 | depositor partial sequence | sequence record 304612 | insert sequence including restrictions sites
CATATGGGAGGCAGTGGTGGATCATCAGAAACTGCACCTGCAGCGCCTGCTGCTCCGGCACCTGCCGAGA
AAACTCCCGTGAAGAAGAAGGCTAGAAAGTCTGCAGGTGCGGCCAAGCGCAAAGCGTCTGGGCCCCCGGT
GTCCGAGCTCATTACTAAAGCTGTTGCCGCCTCCAAGGAGCGCAGCGGCGTATCTTTGGCCGCTCTCAAG
AAAGCGCTGGCAGCCGCTGGCTATGACGTGGAGAAGAACAACAGCCGCATCAAGCTGGGTCTCAAGAGCC
TGGTGAGCAAGGGCACCCTGGTGCAGACCAAGGGCACCGGCGCGTCGGGTTCCTTCAAACTCAACAAGAA
GGCGGCCTCTGGGGAAGCCAAGCCTAAGGCTAAAAAGGCAGGTGCAGCTAAAGCTAAGAAGCCAGCAGGA
GCTGCGAAGAAGCCGAAGAAGGCTACTGGAGCGGCTACCCCTAAGAAGTCGGCTAAGAAGACCCCAAAGA
AGGCGAAGAAGCCGGCTGCAGCTGCTGGAGCCAAAAAAGCGAAAAGCCCGAAAAAGGCGAAAGCAGCCAA
GCCAAAAAAGGCGCCCAAGAGCCCAGCGAAGGCCAAAGCAGTTAAACCCAAGGCGGCTAAACCAAAGACC
GCCAAGCCCAAGGCAGCAAAGCCTAAGAAGGCGGCAGCCAAGAAAAAGGGCTCGAGCGGATCC
